Addgene plasmid #62034: NET5s pEGFP-N2 (1154)
Purpose: mammalian expression of nuclear envelope transmembrane protein
Depositing lab: Eric Schirmer. Depositing organization: University of Edinburgh. Publication: Cell-specific and lamin-dependent targeting of novel transmembrane proteins in the nuclear envelope. Malik P, Korfali N, Srsen V, Lazou V, Batrakou DG, Zuleger N, Kavanagh DM, Wilkie GS, Goldberg MW, Schirmer EC. Cell Mol Life Sci. 2010 Apr;67(8):1353-69. doi: 10.1007/s00018-010-0257-2. Epub 2010 Jan 21. PubMed 20091084.
Backbone
  Vector backbone: pEGFP-N2
  Backbone manufacturer: Clontech
  Vector type: Mammalian Expression
Growth in bacteria
  Bacterial resistance: Kanamycin, 50 μg/mL
  Growth temperature: 37°C
  Growth strain: DH5alpha
  Copy number: High Copy
Gene/Insert
  Gene/Insert name: NET5s (alt name: SAMP1, Imo1)
  Species: H. sapiens (human)
  Mutation: short form
  Entrez Gene: TMEM201 (a.k.a. Ima1, NET5, SAMP1)
  Promoter: CMV
  Tag / fusion protein: EGFP (C terminal on backbone)
  Cloning method: Unknown
  Sequencing primers: 5′ CMV-F; 3′ EGFP-R
Terms and licenses: Academic/Nonprofit Terms; Industry Terms: Not Available to Industry
Depositor comments: Short isoform of NET5 containing G411E relative to closest reference sequence XP_006710480.1.
How to cite: NET5s pEGFP-N2 (1154) was a gift from Eric Schirmer (Addgene plasmid # 62034 ; http://n2t.net/addgene:62034 ; RRID:Addgene_62034)
