[The description below was written by a language model from this plasmid's Addgene catalogue record.]
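Description:
NET5s pEGFP-N2 (1154) is a mammalian expression plasmid built on the Clontech pEGFP-N2 backbone. It carries the short isoform of human NET5, a nuclear envelope transmembrane protein encoded by TMEM201 and also known as SAMP1 or Ima1. The plasmid is maintained in E. coli as a high-copy plasmid under kanamycin selection. No feature table accompanies the record, so the origins of replication, polyadenylation signal and any mammalian selection cassette are not itemised here. The cloning method and the sites used for insertion are also not stated.

The NET5s coding sequence is driven by the CMV immediate-early promoter, a strong constitutive promoter in most mammalian cell lines. It is placed upstream of the backbone's EGFP so that the protein is made with a C-terminal EGFP fusion. The depositor notes that this short form contains a G411E substitution relative to the closest reference protein sequence, which should be kept in mind when interpreting results or comparing with other NET5/SAMP1 clones.

The stated purpose is mammalian expression of a nuclear envelope transmembrane protein. The EGFP tag lets the protein's subcellular distribution be followed by fluorescence microscopy after transfection, for example to check whether it localises to the nuclear envelope. This fits the associated study, which examined cell-type-specific and lamin-dependent targeting of novel transmembrane proteins to the nuclear envelope. The tag could also serve as a handle for detecting the fusion protein with anti-GFP reagents, although the record does not describe such uses.
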