>Addgene plasmid #62034 | NET5s pEGFP-N2 (1154) | addgene partial sequence | sequence record 102381 | CMV-F 5'-CGCAAATGGGCGGTAGGCGTG-3'
GCAGAGCTGGTTTAGTGAACCGTCAGATCCGCTAGCGCTACCGGACTCAGATCTCGAGCTCAAGCTTCGA
ATTCATGTACAAGCTGTGCCGGCCGTGCCAAGCGGCTGTGGAGTACTACATCAAGCACCAGAACCGCCAG
CTGCGCGCCCTGTTGCTCAGCCACCAGTTCAAGCGCCGGGAGGCCGACCAGACCCACGCACAGAACTTCT
CCTCCGCCGTGAAGTCCCCGGTCCAGGTCATCCTGCTCCGTGCCCTCGCCTTCCTGGCCTGCGCCTTCCT
ACTGACCACCGCGCTGTATGGGGCCAGCGGACACTTCGCCCCAGGCACCACTGTGCCCCTGGCCCTGCCA
CCTGGTGGCAATGGCTCAGCCACACCTGACAATGGCACCACCCCTGGGGCCGAGGGCTGGCGGCAGTTGC
TGGGCCTACTCCCCGAGCACATGGCGGAGAAGCTGTGTGAGGCCTGGGCCTTTGGGCAGAGCCACCAGAC
GGGCGTCGTGGCACTGGGCCTACTCACCTGCCTGCTGGCAATGCTGCTGGCTGGCCGCATCAGGCTCCGG
AGGATCGATGCCTTCTGCACCTGCCTGTGGGCCCTGCTGCTGGGGCTGCACCTGGCTGAGCAGCACCTGC
AGGCCGCCTCGCCTAGCTGGCTAGACACGCTCAAGTTCAGCACCACATCTTTGTGCTGCCTGGTTGGCTT
CACGGCGGCTGTGGCCACAAGGAAGGCAACGGGCCCACGGAGGTTCCGGCCCCGAAGGTTCTTCCCAGGA
GACTCTGCCGGCCTTTTCCCCACCAGCCCCAGCTTGGCCATCCCTCACCCGAGTGTCGAAGGCTCTCCAG
CGTCTCTGTTCATCCCCAGCCCGCCCAGCTTCCTGCCC
