>Addgene plasmid #62034 | NET5s pEGFP-N2 (1154) | addgene partial sequence | sequence record 102659 | C-ter-GFP 5'-CTCCTCGCCCTTGCTCAC-3'
CGTCGACAGCGCAGGCTCTGGTACAGAAACACCGAGGTGAACAGGGCGTTGGCGGCCAAGCTCACGGCCA
GGAGGCCCCGGACCAGGGAAGGGCCGAAACGACCTCTCCAGGTGGCGGCCTCCTCCGAGCAGCCCCTGGT
GGTGGTGTCCACCACACAGGTAGATGACTGGGAAGAGTCGTCCTCTTTCTTGATGGAGCGGTTGCTGCAG
GCACTGCCTCTTTCCAGCTTGGATCTCAGGTCCAGGGCGTGCTTCACGTCCTGCAGGGGCGGCTTCCGGG
GAACATGGGGCGGCTCCATGGTGAAGAGGCTGCCGTTGTGAGGCGAGTGCTCATCGGAGCTGCTGGGCGT
GGTGGGGGCCTCTCCAGGGGGTGACGGGAACAGCAGCAGCTTCTGTCCCTTCAGGTTGAGCCGGGCAGGG
CTGATGAGGGGCCTGCGGTGGCGCAGAGAGCCGGAGCTGGAGGCCACCGAGCCGGCCACGGAAGGCGCTG
GGGAAGGGAGTGGGGAGGAGGGGCAGCTCCCCGACAGAAGAGAGAAGTAATCTGCTCGAGTCAGAGAGGG
TATGGTTCCCAGAGAGAGGGCCCGGCTGAGGCGGCCAGGCAATGAGGAGGGTGAGGTCCGTCGAGGAGAC
CGGAAGAGCTGCTGGTTGGCGAGGGGCAGGAAGCTGGGCGGGCTGGGGATGAACAGAGACGCTGGAGAGC
CTTCGACACTCGGGTGAGGGATGGCCAAGCTGGGGCTGGTGGGGAAAAGGCCGGCAGAGTCTCCTGGGAA
GAACCTTCGGGGCCGGAACCTCCGTGGGCCCGTTGCCTTCCTTGTGGCCACAGCCGCCGTGAAGCCAACC
AGGCAGCACAAAGATGTGGTGCTGAACTTGA
